Addgene plasmid #224568: pCAG-nucGFP11-3xControlgRNA
Purpose: Ubiquitous expression plasmid, CAG promoter (CMV immediate early enhancer and chicken beta actin promoter), three Control gRNAs with ribozyme self-cleavage sites, and nuclear split GFP(11) reporter.
Depositing lab: Erica Hutchins. Depositing organization: University of California, San Francisco (UCSF). Publication: CRISPR-Cas13d as a molecular tool to achieve targeted gene expression knockdown in chick embryos. Kim M, Hutchins EJ. Dev Biol. 2024 Nov 30:S0012-1606(24)00265-3. doi: 10.1016/j.ydbio.2024.11.013. PubMed 39622311.
Backbone
  Vector backbone: pCAG-memRFP
  Modifications to backbone: Guide RNAs inserted following memRFP, GFP11-H2B inserted in place of memRFP
  Vector type: CRISPR
Growth in bacteria
  Bacterial resistance: Ampicillin, 100 μg/mL
  Growth temperature: 37°C
  Growth strain: DH5alpha
  Copy number: High Copy
Gene/Insert
  Gene/Insert name: GFP11-H2B (alt name: split GFP 11)
  gRNA/shRNA sequence: aacccctaccaactggtcggggtttgaaacctcttacctcagttacaatttat
  Mutation: Codon optimized
  Tag / fusion protein: Histone H2B (nuclear localization) (C terminal on insert)
  Cloning method: Restriction Enzyme; 5′ cloning site NheI (not destroyed); 3′ cloning site NotI (not destroyed)
  Sequencing primers: 5′ tacagctcctgggcaacgtg
Terms and licenses: Academic/Nonprofit Terms; Industry Terms: Not Available to Industry
How to cite: pCAG-nucGFP11-3xControlgRNA was a gift from Erica Hutchins (Addgene plasmid # 224568 ; http://n2t.net/addgene:224568 ; RRID:Addgene_224568)
