[The description below was written by a language model from this plasmid's Addgene catalogue record and pLannotate feature annotations shown in this document.]
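Description:
pCAG-nucGFP11-3xControlgRNA is a 5.9 kb CRISPR-type expression plasmid built on the pCAG-memRFP backbone, intended for ubiquitous expression in vertebrate cells. The associated work concerns Cas13d-mediated knockdown in chick embryos. It is maintained in E. coli as a high-copy plasmid through a ColE1/pUC-type origin and selected with ampicillin via the β-lactamase gene. The backbone also carries remnants of a lac promoter/operator region, an SV40 origin with a fragment of the SV40 promoter, and an SV40 polyadenylation signal, none of which contribute to the main payload.

A single Pol II transcription unit is driven by the CAG promoter, made up of the CMV immediate early enhancer, the chicken β-actin promoter and a chimeric β-actin/β-globin intron, and it ends at a rabbit β-globin poly(A) signal. The memRFP of the parent vector has been replaced, between NheI and NotI sites, by a codon-optimized GFP11-H2B fusion. GFP11 is the eleventh β-strand of superfolder GFP, joined at its C terminus to human histone H2B for nuclear localization. It becomes fluorescent only when it associates with a separately supplied GFP(1-10) fragment, so nuclear signal marks cells containing both components.

Downstream of the reporter, in the same transcript, lie three control guide RNA units, each carrying a 30-base RfxCas13d direct repeat and associated with annotated hammerhead ribozyme sequences. According to the record, ribozyme self-cleavage sites release the guides, which allows them to be produced from a Pol II promoter alongside the reporter. Cas13d itself is not encoded here and must come from another construct. The plasmid serves as the non-targeting guide control for Cas13d knockdown experiments.
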