Features (pLannotate 1.2.2; 24 found; start..end, strand, type, name):
    171..1031    -  CDS            AmpR: β-lactamase; bla; confers resistance to ampicillin, carbenicillin, and related antibiotics
   1032..1136    -  promoter       AmpR promoter: bla
   1167..1546    +  enhancer       CMV enhancer: human cytomegalovirus immediate early enhancer
   1548..1811    +  promoter       chicken β-actin promoter: contains a 21-bp deletion relative to the standard chicken β-actin promoter
   1812..2828    +  intron         chimeric intron: chimera between introns from chicken β-actin and rabbit β-globin
   2966..3013    +  CDS            GFP11: 11th β-strand of superfolder GFP associates with GFP(1-10), consisting of the first 10 β-strands, to reconstitute fluorescent GFP (Cabantous et al., 2005; Kamiyama et al., 2016)
   3020..3397    +  CDS            H2B: human histone H2B; HIST1H2BJ
   3401..3452    +  ncRNA          Hammerhead 3 (fragment): Accession: RF00008 - Hammerhead ribozyme (type III)
   3462..3491    +  misc_RNA       RfxCas13d DR30: 5' processed 30-base direct repeat for an RfxCas13d gRNA (Konermann et al., 2018)
   3605..3628    +  misc_RNA       sTRSV HHRz (fragment): hammerhead ribozyme from the tobacco ringspot virus satellite RNA (Khvorova et al., 2003)
   3642..3671    +  misc_RNA       RfxCas13d DR30: 5' processed 30-base direct repeat for an RfxCas13d gRNA (Konermann et al., 2018)
   3785..3808    +  misc_RNA       sTRSV HHRz (fragment): hammerhead ribozyme from the tobacco ringspot virus satellite RNA (Khvorova et al., 2003)
   3822..3851    +  misc_RNA       RfxCas13d DR30: 5' processed 30-base direct repeat for an RfxCas13d gRNA (Konermann et al., 2018)
   3959..4036    +  CDS            HBB (fragment): HBB_PONPY - Experimental evidence at transcript level: Swiss-Prot protein existence level 2. Involved in oxygen transport from the lung to the various peripheral tissues. From Pongo pygmaeus (Bornean orangutan).
   4107..4162    +  polyA_signal   β-globin poly(A) signal: rabbit β-globin polyadenylation signal (Gil and Proudfoot, 1987)
   4577..4593    -  protein_bind   lac operator: The lac repressor binds to the lac operator to inhibit transcription in E. coli. This inhibition can be relieved by adding lactose or isopropyl-β-D-thiogalactopyranoside (IPTG). lac repressor encoded by lacI
   4601..4631    -  promoter       lac promoter: promoter for the E. coli lac operon
   4646..4667    -  protein_bind   CAP binding site: CAP binding activates transcription in the presence of cAMP. E. coli catabolite activator protein
   4680..4719    -  CDS            lacI (fragment): lac repressor; lacI; The lac repressor binds to the lac operator to inhibit transcription in E. coli. This inhibition can be relieved by adding lactose or isopropyl-β-D-thiogalactopyranoside (IPTG).
   4726..4748    +  promoter       SV40 promoter (fragment): SV40 enhancer and early promoter
   4772..4907    +  rep_origin     SV40 ori: SV40 origin of replication
   4927..5061    +  polyA_signal   SV40 poly(A) signal: SV40 polyadenylation signal
   5063..5117    -  CDS            lacI (fragment): lac repressor; lacI; The lac repressor binds to the lac operator to inhibit transcription in E. coli. This inhibition can be relieved by adding lactose or isopropyl-β-D-thiogalactopyranoside (IPTG).
   5300..5888    -  rep_origin     ori: high-copy-number ColE1/pMB1/pBR322/pUC origin of replication
>Addgene plasmid #224568 | pCAG-nucGFP11-3xControlgRNA | addgene full sequence | sequence record 451496 | Addgene NGS Result
GAAGATCCTTTGATCTTTTCTACGGGGTCTGACGCTCAGTGGAACGAAAACTCACGTTAAGGGATTTTGG
TCATGAGATTATCAAAAAGGATCTTCACCTAGATCCTTTTAAATTAAAAATGAAGTTTTAAATCAATCTA
AAGTATATATGAGTAAACTTGGTCTGACAGTTACCAATGCTTAATCAGTGAGGCACCTATCTCAGCGATC
TGTCTATTTCGTTCATCCATAGTTGCCTGACTCCCCGTCGTGTAGATAACTACGATACGGGAGGGCTTAC
CATCTGGCCCCAGTGCTGCAATGATACCGCGAGACCCACGCTCACCGGCTCCAGATTTATCAGCAATAAA
CCAGCCAGCCGGAAGGGCCGAGCGCAGAAGTGGTCCTGCAACTTTATCCGCCTCCATCCAGTCTATTAAT
TGTTGCCGGGAAGCTAGAGTAAGTAGTTCGCCAGTTAATAGTTTGCGCAACGTTGTTGCCATTGCTACAG
GCATCGTGGTGTCACGCTCGTCGTTTGGTATGGCTTCATTCAGCTCCGGTTCCCAACGATCAAGGCGAGT
TACATGATCCCCCATGTTGTGCAAAAAAGCGGTTAGCTCCTTCGGTCCTCCGATCGTTGTCAGAAGTAAG
TTGGCCGCAGTGTTATCACTCATGGTTATGGCAGCACTGCATAATTCTCTTACTGTCATGCCATCCGTAA
GATGCTTTTCTGTGACTGGTGAGTACTCAACCAAGTCATTCTGAGAATAGTGTATGCGGCGACCGAGTTG
CTCTTGCCCGGCGTCAATACGGGATAATACCGCGCCACATAGCAGAACTTTAAAAGTGCTCATCATTGGA
AAACGTTCTTCGGGGCGAAAACTCTCAAGGATCTTACCGCTGTTGAGATCCAGTTCGATGTAACCCACTC
GTGCACCCAACTGATCTTCAGCATCTTTTACTTTCACCAGCGTTTCTGGGTGAGCAAAAACAGGAAGGCA
AAATGCCGCAAAAAAGGGAATAAGGGCGACACGGAAATGTTGAATACTCATACTCTTCCTTTTTCAATAT
TATTGAAGCATTTATCAGGGTTATTGTCTCATGAGCGGATACATATTTGAATGTATTTAGAAAAATAAAC
AAATAGGGGTTCCGCGCACATTTCCCCGAAAAGTGCCACCTGGGTCGACATTGATTATTGACTAGTTATT
AATAGTAATCAATTACGGGGTCATTAGTTCATAGCCCATATATGGAGTTCCGCGTTACATAACTTACGGT
AAATGGCCCGCCTGGCTGACCGCCCAACGACCCCCGCCCATTGACGTCAATAATGACGTATGTTCCCATA
GTAACGCCAATAGGGACTTTCCATTGACGTCAATGGGTGGAGTATTTACGGTAAACTGCCCACTTGGCAG
TACATCAAGTGTATCATATGCCAAGTACGCCCCCTATTGACGTCAATGACGGTAAATGGCCCGCCTGGCA
TTATGCCCAGTACATGACCTTATGGGACTTTCCTACTTGGCAGTACATCTACGTATTAGTCATCGCTATT
ACCATGGTCGAGGTGAGCCCCACGTTCTGCTTCACTCTCCCCATCTCCCCCCCCTCCCCACCCCCAATTT
TGTATTTATTTATTTTTTAATTATTTTGTGCAGCGATGGGGGCGGGGGGGGGGGGGGGGGGGCGCGCGCC
AGGCGGGGCGGGGCGGGGCGAGGCGGAGAGGTGCGGCGGCAGCCAATCAGAGCGGCGCGCTCCGAAAGTT
TCCTTTTATGGCGAGGCGGCGGCGGCGGCGGCCCTATAAAAAGCGAAGCGCGCGGCGGGCGGGAGTCGCT
GCGCGCTGCCTTCGCCCCGTGCCCCGCTCCGCCGCCGCCTCGCGCCGCCCGCCCCGGCTCTGACTGACCG
CGTTACTCCCACAGGTGAGCGGGCGGGACGGCCCTTCTCCTCCGGGCTGTAATTAGCGCTTGGTTTAATG
ACGGCTTGTTTCTTTTCTGTGGCTGCGTGAAAGCCTTGAGGGGCTCCGGGAGGGCCCTTTGTGCGGGGGG
AGCGGCTCGGGGGGTGCGTGCGTGTGTGTGTGCGTGGGGAGCGCCGCGTGCGGCTCCGCGCTGCCCGGCG
GCTGTGAGCGCTGCGGGCGCGGCGCGGGGCTTTGTGCGCTCCGCAGTGTGCGCGAGGGGAGCGCGGCCGG
GGGCGGTGCCCCGCGGTGCGGGGGGGGCTGCGAGGGGAACAAAGGCTGCGTGCGGGGTGTGTGCGTGGGG
GGGTGAGCAGGGGGTGTGGGCGCGTCGGTCGGGCTGCAACCCCCCCTGCACCCCCCTCCCCGAGTTGCTG
AGCACGGCCCGGCTTCGGGTGCGGGGCTCCGTACGGGGCGTGGCGCGGGGCTCGCCGTGCCGGGCGGGGG
GTGGCGGCAGGTGGGGGTGCCGGGCGGGGCGGGGCCGCCTCGGGCCGGGGAGGGCTCGGGGGAGGGGCGC
GGCGGCCCCCGGAGCGCCGGCGGCTGTCGAGGCGCGGCGAGCCGCAGCCATTGCCTTTTATGGTAATCGT
GCGAGAGGGCGCAGGGACTTCCTTTGTCCCAAATCTGTGCGGAGCCGAAATCTGGGAGGCGCCGCCGCAC
CCCCTCTAGCGGGCGCGGGGCGAAGCGGTGCGGCGCCGGCAGGAAGGAAATGGGCGGGGAGGGCCTTCGT
GCGTCGCCGCGCCGCCGTCCCCTTCTCCCTCTCCAGCCTCGGGGCTGTCCGCGGGGGGACGGCTGCCTTC
GGGGGGGACGGGGCAGGGCGGGGTTCGGCTTCTGGCGTGTGACCGGCGGCTCTAGAGCCTCTGCTAACCA
TGTTCATGCCTTCTTCTTTTTCCTACAGCTCCTGGGCAACGTGCTGGTTATTGTGCTGTCTCATCATTTT
GGCAAAGAATTGCTCGAGAGTTCGAAGCCTTAAGTACGCGTAGGCGCGCCTTAATTAACGTTTAAACATG
CATGCAAATGGCTAGCGCCACCATGCGTGACCACATGGTCCTTCATGAGTATGTAAATGCTGCTGGGATT
ACAATGGTTATGCCAGAGCCAGCGAAGTCTGCTCCCGCCCCGAAAAAGGGCTCCAAGAAGGCGGTGACTA
AGGCGCAGAAGAAAGGCGGCAAGAAGCGCAAGCGCAGCCGCAAGGAGAGCTATTCCATCTATGTGTACAA
GGTTCTGAAGCAGGTCCACCCTGACACCGGCATTTCGTCCAAGGCCATGGGCATCATGAATTCGTTTGTG
AACGACATTTTCGAGCGCATCGCAGGTGAGGCTTCCCGCCTGGCGCATTACAACAAGCGCTCGACCATCA
CCTCCAGGGAGATCCAGACGGCCGTGCGCCTGCTGCTGCCTGGGGAGTTGGCCAAGCACGCCGTGTCCGA
GGGTACTAAGGCCATCACCAAGTACACCAGCGCTAAGGATCCACCAGTCGCCACCGGTCAGTGCCTGATG
AGTCCGTGAGGACGAAACGAGTAAGCTCGTCAACCCCTACCAACTGGTCGGGGTTTGAAACCTCTTACCT
CAGTTACAATTTATGGCCGGCATGGTCCCAGCCTCCTCGCTGGCGCCGGCTGGGCAACATGCTTCGGCAT
GGCGAATGGGACATCGATACAGCGCAAAATTAGGCTGATGAGTCCGTGAGGACGAAACGAGTAAGCTCGT
CAACCCCTACCAACTGGTCGGGGTTTGAAACCTCTTACCTCAGTTACAATTTATGGCCGGCATGGTCCCA
GCCTCCTCGCTGGCGCCGGCTGGGCAACATGCTTCGGCATGGCGAATGGGACAAGCTTACAGCGCAAAAT
TAGGCTGATGAGTCCGTGAGGACGAAACGAGTAAGCTCGTCAACCCCTACCAACTGGTCGGGGTTTGAAA
CCTCTTACCTCAGTTACAATTTATGGCCGGCATGGTCCCAGCCTCCTCGCTGGCGCCGGCTGGGCAACAT
GCTTCGGCATGGCGAATGGGACTCTAGATGAGCGGCCGCAATTCACTCCTCAGGTGCAGGCTGCCTATCA
GAAGGTGGTGGCTGGTGTGGCCAATGCCCTGGCTCACAAATACCACTGAGATCTTTTTCCCTCTGCCAAA
AATTATGGGGACATCATGAAGCCCCTTGAGCATCTGACTTCTGGCTAATAAAGGAAATTTATTTTCATTG
CAATAGTGTGTTGGAATTTTTTGTGTCTCTCACTCGGAAGGACATATGGGAGGGCAAATCATTTAAAACA
TCAGAATGAGTATTTGGTTTAGAGTTTGGCAACATATGCCCATATGCTGGCTGCCATGAACAAAGGTTGG
CTATAAAGAGGTCATCAGTATATGAAACAGCCCCCTGCTGTCCATTCCTTATTCCATAGAAAAGCCTTGA
CTTGAGGTTAGATTTTTTTTATATTTTGTTTTGTGTTATTTTTTTCTTTAACATCCCTAAAATTTTCCTT
ACATGTTTTACTAGCCAGATTTTTCCTCCTCTCCTGACTACTCCCAGTCATAGCTGTCCCTCTTCTCTTA
TGGAGATCCCTCGACCTGCACCGTCGACCAGCTGGTCGACGGTGCACCGTCGACCAGCTTGGCGTAATCA
TGGTCATAGCTGTTTCCTGTGTGAAATTGTTATCCGCTCACAATTCCACACAACATACGAGCCGGAAGCA
TAAAGTGTAAAGCCTGGGGTGCCTAATGAGTGAGCTAACTCACATTAATTGCGTTGCGCTCACTGCCCGC
TTTCCAGTCGGGAAACCTGTCGTGCCAGCGGATCCGCATCTCAATTAGTCAGCAACCATAGTCCCGCCCC
TAACTCCGCCCATCCCGCCCCTAACTCCGCCCAGTTCCGCCCATTCTCCGCCCCATGGCTGACTAATTTT
TTTTATTTATGCAGAGGCCGAGGCCGCCTCGGCCTCTGAGCTATTCCAGAAGTAGTGAGGAGGCTTTTTT
GGAGGCCTAGGCTTTTGCAAAAAGCTAACTTGTTTATTGCAGCTTATAATGGTTACAAATAAAGCAATAG
CATCACAAATTTCACAAATAAAGCATTTTTTTCACTGCATTCTAGTTGTGGTTTGTCCAAACTCATCAAT
GTATCTTATCATGTCTGGATCCGCTGCATTAATGAATCGGCCAACGCGCGGGGAGAGGCGGTTTGCGTAT
TGGGCGCTCTTCCGCTTCCTCGCTCACTGACTCGCTGCGCTCGGTCGTTCGGCTGCGGCGAGCGGTATCA
GCTCACTCAAAGGCGGTAATACGGTTATCCACAGAATCAGGGGATAACGCAGGAAAGAACATGTGAGCAA
AAGGCCAGCAAAAGGCCAGGAACCGTAAAAAGGCCGCGTTGCTGGCGTTTTTCCATAGGCTCCGCCCCCC
TGACGAGCATCACAAAAATCGACGCTCAAGTCAGAGGTGGCGAAACCCGACAGGACTATAAAGATACCAG
GCGTTTCCCCCTGGAAGCTCCCTCGTGCGCTCTCCTGTTCCGACCCTGCCGCTTACCGGATACCTGTCCG
CCTTTCTCCCTTCGGGAAGCGTGGCGCTTTCTCATAGCTCACGCTGTAGGTATCTCAGTTCGGTGTAGGT
CGTTCGCTCCAAGCTGGGCTGTGTGCACGAACCCCCCGTTCAGCCCGACCGCTGCGCCTTATCCGGTAAC
TATCGTCTTGAGTCCAACCCGGTAAGACACGACTTATCGCCACTGGCAGCAGCCACTGGTAACAGGATTA
GCAGAGCGAGGTATGTAGGCGGTGCTACAGAGTTCTTGAAGTGGTGGCCTAACTACGGCTACACTAGAAG
AACAGTATTTGGTATCTGCGCTCTGCTGAAGCCAGTTACCTTCGGAAAAAGAGTTGGTAGCTCTTGATCC
GGCAAACAAACCACCGCTGGTAGCGGTGGTTTTTTTGTTTGCAAGCAGCAGATTACGCGCAGAAAAAAAG
GATCTCAA
